>Addgene plasmid #139139 | pJBL6662 | addgene full sequence | sequence record 275191 | Addgene NGS Result
CTGAAACCTCAGGCATTTGAGAAGCACACGGTCACACTGCTTCCGGTAGTCAATAAACCGGTAAACCAGC
AATAGACATAAGCGGCTATTTAACGACCCTGCCCTGAACCGACGACCGGGTCATCGTGGCCGGATCTTGC
GGCCCCTCGGCTTGAACGAATTGTTAGACATTATTTGCCGACTACCTTGGTGATCTCGCCTTTCACGTAG
TGGACAAATTCTTCCAACTGATCTGCGCGCGAGGCCAAGCGATCTTCTTCTTGTCCAAGATAAGCCTGTC
TAGCTTCAAGTATGACGGGCTGATACTGGGCCGGCAGGCGCTCCATTGCCCAGTCGGCAGCGACATCCTT
CGGCGCGATTTTGCCGGTTACTGCGCTGTACCAAATGCGGGACAACGTAAGCACTACATTTCGCTCATCG
CCAGCCCAGTCGGGCGGCGAGTTCCATAGCGTTAAGGTTTCATTTAGCGCCTCAAATAGATCCTGTTCAG
GAACCGGATCAAAGAGTTCCTCCGCCGCTGGACCTACCAAGGCAACGCTATGTTCTCTTGCTTTTGTCAG
CAAGATAGCCAGATCAATGTCGATCGTGGCTGGCTCGAAGATACCTGCAAGAATGTCATTGCGCTGCCAT
TCTCCAAATTGCAGTTCGCGCTTAGCTGGATAACGCCACGGAATGATGTCGTCGTGCACAACAATGGTGA
CTTCTACAGCGCGGAGAATCTCGCTCTCTCCAGGGGAAGCCGAAGTTTCCAAAAGGTCGTTGATCAAAGC
TCGCCGCGTTGTTTCATCAAGCCTTACGGTCACCGTAACCAGCAAATCAATATCACTGTGTGGCTTCAGG
CCGCCATCCACTGCGGAGCCGTACAAATGTACGGCCAGCAACGTCGGTTCGAGATGGCGCTCGATGACGC
CAACTACCTCTGATAGTTGAGTCGATACTTCGGCGATCACCGCTTCCCTCATACTCTTCCTTTTTCAATA
TTATTGAAGCATTTATCAGGGTTATTGTCTCATGAGCGGATACATATTTGAATGTATTTAGAAAAATAAA
CAAATAGCTAGCTCACTCGGTCGCTACGCTCCGGGCGTGAGACTGCGGCGGGCGCTGCGGACACATACAA
AGTTACCCACAGATTCCGTGGATAAGCAGGGGACTAACATGTGAGGCAAAACAGCAGGGCCGCGCCGGTG
GCGTTTTTCCATAGGCTCCGCCCTCCTGCCAGAGTTCACATAAACAGACGCTTTTCCGGTGCATCTGTGG
GAGCCGTTAGGCTCAACCATGAATCTGACAGTACGGGCGAAACCCGACAGGACTTAAAGATCCCCACCGT
TTCCGGCGGGTCGCTCCCTCTTGCGCTCTCCTGTTCCGACCCTGCCGTTTACCGGATACCTGTTCCGCCT
TTCTCCCTTACGGGAAGTGTGGCGCTTTCTCATAGCTCACACACTGGTATCTCGGCTCGGTGTAGGTCGT
TCGCTCCAAGCTGGGCTGTAAGCAAGAACTCCCCGTTCAGCCCGACTGCTGCGCCTTATCCGGTAACTGT
TCACTTGAGTCCAACCCGGAAAAGCACGGTAAAACGCCACTGGCAGCAGCCATTGGTAACTGGGAGTTCG
CAGAGGATTTGTTTAGCTAAACACGCGGTTGCTCTTGAAGTGTGCGCCAAAGTCCGGCTACACTGGAAGG
ACAGATTTGGTTGCTGTGCTCTGCGAAAGCCAGTTACCACGGTTAAGTCAGTTGGGGAACTGCTTAACCT
TCGATCAAACCACCTCCCCAGGTGGTTTTTTCGTTTACAGGGCAAAAGATTACGCGCAGAAAAAAAGGAT
CTCAAGAAGATCCTTTGATCTTTTCTACTGAACCGCTCTAGATTTCAGTGCAATTTATCTCTTCAAATGT
AGCACCTGAAGTCAGCCCCATACGATATAAGTTGTAATTCTCATGTTAGTCATGCCCCGCGCCCACAGGA
AGGAGCTGACTGGGTTGAAGGCTCTCAAGGGCATCGGTCGAGATCCCGGTGCCTAATGAGTGAGCTAACT
TACATTAATTGCGTTGCGCGAATTCACGAGATCTGCGGATGGGCAGTATTGGCGCTGAACGCCTGCTGGC
GCGTATTCGTGGCGGGTCTTTTTGATATGCGAGATGTACTTGATCTCAATAATTTGTAACCACAAAATAT
TTGTTATGGTGCAAAAATAACACATTTAATTTATTGATTATAAAGGGCTTTAATTTTTGGCCCTTTTATT
TTTGGTGTTATGTTTTTAAATTGTCTATAAGTGCCAAAAATTACATGTTTTGTCTTCTGTTTTTGTTGTT
TTAATGTAAATTTTGACCATTTGGTCCACTTTTTTCTGCTCGTTTTTATTTCATGCAATCTTCTTGCTGC
GCAAGCGTTTTCCAGAACAGGTTAGATGATCTTTTTGTCGCTTAATGCCTGTAAAACATGCATGAGCCAC
AAAATAATATAAAAAATCCCGCCATTAAGTTGACTTTTAGCGCCCATATCTCCAGAATGCCGCCGTTTGC
CAGAAATTCGTCGGTAAGCAGATTTGCATTGATTTACGTCATCATTGTGAATTAATATGCAAATAAAGTG
AGTGAATATTCTCTGGAGGGTGTTCCATCCTCAATCTCTACCTACTCTCACTTACTCTTATCCTGCGGGG
AATGTATACAGTTCATGTATATATTCCCCGCTTTTTTTTTGGATCTAGGAGGAAGGATCTATGGCGAGTA
GCGAAGACGTTATCAAAGAGTTCATGCGTTTCAAAGTTCGTATGGAAGGTTCCGTTAACGGTCACGAGTT
CGAAATCGAAGGTGAAGGTGAAGGTCGTCCGTACGAAGGTACCCAGACCGCTAAACTGAAAGTTACCAAA
GGTGGTCCGCTGCCGTTCGCTTGGGACATCCTGTCCCCGCAGTTCCAGTACGGTTCCAAAGCTTACGTTA
AACACCCGGCTGACATCCCGGACTACCTGAAACTGTCCTTCCCGGAAGGTTTCAAATGGGAACGTGTTAT
GAACTTCGAAGACGGTGGTGTTGTTACCGTTACCCAGGACTCCTCCCTGCAAGACGGTGAGTTCATCTAC
AAAGTTAAACTGCGTGGTACCAACTTCCCGTCCGACGGTCCGGTTATGCAGAAAAAAACCATGGGTTGGG
AAGCTTCCACCGAACGTATGTACCCGGAAGACGGTGCTCTGAAAGGTGAAATCAAAATGCGTCTGAAACT
GAAAGACGGTGGTCACTACGACGCTGAAGTTAAAACCACCTACATGGCTAAAAAACCGGTTCAGCTGCCG
GGTGCTTACAAAACCGACATCAAACTGGACATCACCTCCCACAACGAAGACTACACCATCGTTGAACAGT
ACGAACGTGCTGAAGGTCGTCACTCCACCGGTGCTTAAGGATCCAAACTCGAGTAAGGATCTCCAGGCAT
CAAATAAAACGAAAGGCTCAGTCGAAAGACTGGGCCTTTCGTTTTATCTGTTGTTTGTCGGTGAACGCTC
TCTACTAGAGTCACACTGGCTCACCTTCGGGTGGGCCTTTCTGCGTTTATA
Features (pLannotate 1.2.2; 9 found; start..end, strand, type, name):
    171..962     -  CDS            SmR: aminoglycoside adenylyltransferase (Murphy, 1985); aadA; confers resistance to spectinomycin and streptomycin
    963..1054    -  promoter       AmpR promoter: bla
   1102..1840    -  rep_origin     CloDF13 ori: Plasmids containing the CloDF13 (CDF) origin of replication can be propagated in E. coli cells that contain additional plasmids with compatible origins.
   1937..2001    -  CDS            TcR (fragment): tetracycline efflux protein; tet; confers resistance to tetracycline
   2016..2037    -  protein_bind   CAP binding site: CAP binding activates transcription in the presence of cAMP. E. coli catabolite activator protein
   2514..2566    +  ncRNA          ES003: Accession: RF02750 - ES003 sRNA
   2721..3398    +  CDS            mRFP1: monomeric derivative of DsRed (Campbell et al., 2002)
   3431..3502    +  terminator     rrnB T1 terminator: transcription terminator T1 from the E. coli rrnB gene
   3518..3545    +  terminator     T7Te terminator: phage T7 early transcription terminator
