[The description below was written by a language model from this plasmid's Addgene catalogue record and pLannotate feature annotations shown in this document.]
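Description:
pJBL6662 is a low-copy bacterial expression plasmid of about 3.5 kb built on a CloDF13 (CDF) origin backbone. It is selected with spectinomycin through an aadA aminoglycoside adenylyltransferase gene driven by the bla (AmpR) promoter. The CDF origin is compatible with other common E. coli replicons, so the plasmid can be maintained alongside additional plasmids in the same cell. That property suits multi-plasmid regulatory circuits.

The payload is summarised in the record as PcarA – TARGET8 – mCherry: a red fluorescent reporter placed downstream of the carA promoter and an RNA regulatory "target" element. The automated annotation does not label either the promoter or the TARGET8 sequence. The region upstream of the reporter carries only a CAP binding site, a short tetracycline-resistance gene fragment (probably a backbone remnant) and a small match to an sRNA family, which may or may not overlap the regulatory element. The reporter open reading frame is annotated as mRFP1, whereas the catalogue calls it mCherry. mCherry is an mRFP1 derivative, so this most likely reflects sequence similarity rather than a real discrepancy. Transcription ends at tandem rrnB T1 and T7Te terminators.

The associated publication concerns riboregulated switchable feedback promoters. The construct therefore appears to serve as a fluorescent readout in which output from a native promoter is additionally gated at the RNA level by a trans-acting regulatory RNA that would be supplied separately. The record does not describe the mechanism of TARGET8 or name its partner RNA.
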