Addgene plasmid #139139: pJBL6662
Purpose: PcarA - TARGET8 - mCherry
Depositing lab: Julius Lucks. Depositing organization: Northwestern University. Publication: Dynamic Control of Gene Expression with Riboregulated Switchable Feedback Promoters. Glasscock CJ, Biggs BW, Lazar JT, Arnold JH, Burdette LA, Valdes A, Kang MK, Tullman-Ercek D, Tyo KEJ, Lucks JB. ACS Synth Biol. 2021 May 21;10(5):1199-1213. doi: 10.1021/acssynbio.1c00015. Epub 2021 Apr 9. PubMed 33834762.
Backbone
  Vector backbone: CloCDF
  Vector type: Bacterial Expression
Growth in bacteria
  Bacterial resistance: Spectinomycin, 50 μg/mL
  Growth temperature: 37°C
  Growth strain: NEB Stable
  Copy number: Low Copy
Gene/Insert
  Gene/Insert name: mCherry
  Species: Synthetic
  Mutation: N/A
  Cloning method: Gibson Cloning
Terms and licenses: Academic/Nonprofit Terms; Industry Terms: Not Available to Industry
Depositor comments: Please visit https://www.biorxiv.org/content/10.1101/529180v1 for bioRxiv preprint.
How to cite: pJBL6662 was a gift from Julius Lucks (Addgene plasmid # 139139 ; http://n2t.net/addgene:139139 ; RRID:Addgene_139139)
